>Addgene plasmid #213833 | pAAV_BiCHATe27_GCaMP6f | addgene full sequence | sequence record 421851 | Addgene NGS Result
CCTGCAGGCAGCTGCGCGCTCGCTCGCTCACTGAGGCCGCCCGGGCGTCGGGCGACCTTTGGTCGCCCGG
CCTCAGTGAGCGAGCGAGCGCGCAGAGAGGGAGTGGCCAACTCCATCACTAGGGGTTCCTGCGGCCGCAC
GCGTATCGATCCTCGGGTAATTTGTAAAGACAATTTTTCTTTTCCCCCTCTGAACCTAGGCCTTAGGCTG
GCTAGGCAAGTCTCCACTACAGCCCCGCCCACTCCATCTCGGCTGTGGCTCGCGGGAAAGGCAGCCCCCT
ACAGTTAGTCTCCCCAGCCATCTTCTCCGGTTCCCCTGATGCTCTCATGGCCCCAGCCATCCTAGAGCTG
GTGCGCCATCGCTCACCTTTAGCATTCGGCCTGCTGGGGGTGAGCTTTTGGGTTAGAAGGAACAAGGCAT
CAGATGGGGTCGTGTTTTTTTACATTCCAATCAGTTTTCGGAGGGGAAGAACAGACATTTTTGTCAGCTA
ATTGCATTTAATTACAGAGACAATCGCTGTTTCCGAACGTTGTTGTGTCCACTCCCTCATCCTTCAATCA
GTTCAAGCACATCCGGCCCCAGCTGGGAGCCTTTTAATTGCATAATTTGGATTTCACTTCTGGAAAGAAA
CTTGAGAAAGACTCCGTGAGGGTCTCCATTAACACAATCAGCTCCCCAGGCACCCGGGGCTGGCCCTAAT
TGACCCATCTCAGCTAATGCCTCTTTCCAAAGAACGCCCGCGTCATTTCTTTGGCTTGTTTGTGCTATTG
TATCCTGTTTTAGTGTCTTGATCTTAAACATCTTTAAAGAGGGCACTCAGTGGCTTGTTTAACTGGAAGT
GGTCCAGCTGGTTTGGAAGGACAGTGCATCAGGTGATGTAAGTCCAAGGGTAGGAATTTCTGGCCTCTCC
TTCCCCTGCCCATTGCACCGCTCTCCCCAACAGGAAGTAGCTACACATGATAAGGTGCACTGTGGCTTCT
AGGACTTATCGATGTTTAAACTTCCTGCAGCCCGGGCTGGGCATAAAAGTCAGGGCAGAGCCATCTATTG
CTTACATTTGCTTCTAGCCTGCAAGTCGAGGAGCGCAGCCTTCCAGAAGCAGAGCGCGGCGCCTTAAGCT
GCAGAAGTTGGTCGTGAGGCACTGGGCACGTAAGTATCAAGGTTACAAGACAGGTTTAAGGAGACCAATA
GAAACTGGGCTTGTCGAGACAGAGAAGACTCTTGCGTTTCTGATAGGCACCTATTGGTCTTACTGACATC
CACTTTGCCTTTCTCTCCACAGCGAGCTCGCTAGCGCCCGGTGCCACCATGGGTTCTCATCATCATCATC
ATCATGGTATGGCTAGCATGACTGGTGGACAGCAAATGGGTCGGGATCTGTACGACGATGACGATAAGGA
TCTCGCCACCATGGTCGACTCATCACGTCGTAAGTGGAATAAGACAGGTCACGCAGTCAGAGCTATAGGT
CGGCTGAGCTCACTCGAGAACGTCTATATCAAGGCCGACAAGCAGAAGAACGGCATCAAGGCGAACTTCA
AGATCCGCCACAACATCGAGGACGGCGGCGTGCAGCTCGCCTACCACTACCAGCAGAACACCCCCATCGG
CGACGGCCCCGTGCTGCTGCCCGACAACCACTACCTGAGCGTGCAGTCCAAACTTTCGAAAGACCCCAAC
GAGAAGCGCGATCACATGGTCCTGCTGGAGTTCGTGACCGCCGCCGGGATCACTCTCGGCATGGACGAGC
TGTACAAGGGCGGTACCGGAGGGAGCATGGTGAGCAAGGGCGAGGAGCTGTTCACCGGGGTGGTGCCCAT
CCTGGTCGAGCTGGACGGCGACGTAAACGGCCACAAGTTCAGCGTGTCCGGCGAGGGTGAGGGCGATGCC
ACCTACGGCAAGCTGACCCTGAAGTTCATCTGCACCACCGGCAAGCTGCCCGTGCCCTGGCCCACCCTCG
TGACCACCCTGACCTACGGCGTGCAGTGCTTCAGCCGCTACCCCGACCACATGAAGCAGCACGACTTCTT
CAAGTCCGCCATGCCCGAAGGCTACATCCAGGAGCGCACCATCTTCTTCAAGGACGACGGCAACTACAAG
ACCCGCGCCGAGGTGAAGTTCGAGGGCGACACCCTGGTGAACCGCATCGAGCTGAAGGGCATCGACTTCA
AGGAGGACGGCAACATCCTGGGGCACAAGCTGGAGTACAACCTGCCGGACCAACTGACTGAAGAGCAGAT
CGCAGAATTTAAAGAGGAATTCTCCCTATTTGACAAGGACGGGGATGGGACAATAACAACCAAGGAGCTG
GGGACGGTGATGCGGTCTCTGGGGCAGAACCCCACAGAAGCAGAGCTGCAGGACATGATCAATGAAGTAG
ATGCCGACGGTGACGGCACAATCGACTTCCCTGAGTTCCTGACAATGATGGCAAGAAAAATGAAATACAG
GGACACGGAAGAAGAAATTAGAGAAGCGTTCGGTGTGTTTGATAAGGATGGCAATGGCTACATCAGTGCA
GCAGAGCTTCGCCACGTGATGACAAACCTTGGAGAGAAGTTAACAGATGAAGAGGTTGATGAAATGATCA
GGGAAGCAGACATCGATGGGGATGGTCAGGTAAACTACGAAGAGTTTGTACAAATGATGACAGCGAAGTG
AGGCGCGCCCCTGCAGGGAATTCGATATCAAGCTTATCGATAATCAACCTCTGGATTACAAAATTTGTGA
AAGATTGACTGGTATTCTTAACTATGTTGCTCCTTTTACGCTATGTGGATACGCTGCTTTAATGCCTTTG
TATCATGCTATTGCTTCCCGTATGGCTTTCATTTTCTCCTCCTTGTATAAATCCTGGTTGCTGTCTCTTT
ATGAGGAGTTGTGGCCCGTTGTCAGGCAACGTGGCGTGGTGTGCACTGTGTTTGCTGACGCAACCCCCAC
TGGTTGGGGCATTGCCACCACCTGTCAGCTCCTTTCCGGGACTTTCGCTTTCCCCCTCCCTATTGCCACG
GCGGAACTCATCGCCGCCTGCCTTGCCCGCTGCTGGACAGGGGCTCGGCTGTTGGGCACTGACAATTCCG
TGGTGTTGTCGGGGAAATCATCGTCCTTTCCTTGGCTGCTCGCCTATGTTGCCACCTGGATTCTGCGCGG
GACGTCCTTCTGCTACGTCCCTTCGGCCCTCAATCCAGCGGACCTTCCTTCCCGCGGCCTGCTGCCGGCT
CTGCGGCCTCTTCCGCGTCTTCGCCTTCGCCCTCAGACGAGTCGGATCTCCCTTTGGGCCGCCTCCCCGC
ATCGATACCGAGCGCTGCTCGAGAGATCTGTGATAGCGGCCATCAAGCTGGCCGCGACTCTAGATCATAA
TCAGCCATACCACATTTGTAGAGGTTTTACTTGCTTTAAAAAACCTCCCACACCTCCCCCTGAACCTGAA
ACATAAAATGAATGCAATTGTTGTTGTTAACTTGTTTATTGCAGCTTATAATGGTTACAAATAAAGCAAT
AGCATCACAAATTTCACAAATAAAGCATTTTTTTCACTGCATTCTAGTTGTGGTTTGTCCAAACTCATCA
ATGTATCAGCTTATCGATACCGCATGCACGTGCGGACCGAGCGGCCGCAGGAACCCCTAGTGATGGAGTT
GGCCACTCCCTCTCTGCGCGCTCGCTCGCTCACTGAGGCCGGGCGACCAAAGGTCGCCCGACGCCCGGGC
TTTGCCCGGGCGGCCTCAGTGAGCGAGCGAGCGCGCAGCTGCCTGCAGGGGCGCCTGATGCGGTATTTTC
TCCTTACGCATCTGTGCGGTATTTCACACCGCATA
[95 nt withheld, positions 3816-3910]
T
[46 nt withheld, positions 3912-3957]
C
[141 nt withheld, positions 3959-4099]
CCTTTGACGTTGGAGTCCACGTTCTTT
[37 nt withheld, positions 4127-4163]
ACTCTATCTCGGGCTATTCTTTTGATTTATAAGGGATTTTGCCGATTTCGGTCTATTGGTTAAAAAATGA
GCTGATTTAACAAAAATTTAACGCGAATTTTAACAAAATATTAACGTTTACAATTTTATGGTGCACTCTC
AGTACAATCTGCTCTGATGCCGCATAGTTAAGCCAGCCCCGACACCCGCCAACACCCGCTGACGCGCCCT
GACGGGCTTGTCTGCTCCCGGCATCCGCTTACAGACAAGCTGTGACCGTCTCCGGGAGCTGCATGTGTCA
GAGGTTTTCACCGTCATCACCGAAACGCGCGAGACGAAAGGGCCTCGTGATACGCCTATTTTTATAGGTT
AATGTCATGATAATAATGGTTTCTTAGACGTCAGGTGGCACTTTTCGGGGAAATGTGCGCGGAACCCCTA
TTTGTTTATTTTTCTAAATACATTCAAATATGTATCCGCTCATGAGACAATAACCCTGATAAATGCTTCA
ATAATATTGAAAAAGGAAGAGTATGAGTATTCAACATTTCCGTGTCGCCCTTATTCCCTTTTTTGCGGCA
TTTTGCCTTCCTGTTTTTGCTCACCCAGAAACGCTGGTGAAAGTAAAAGATGCTGAAGATCAGTTGGGTG
CACGAGTGGGTTACATCGAACTGGATCTCAACAGCGGTAAGATCCTTGAGAGTTTTCGCCCCGAAGAACG
TTTTCCAATGATGAGCACTTTTAAAGTTCTGCTATGTGGCGCGGTATTATCCCGTATTGACGCCGGGCAA
GAGCAACTCGGTCGCCGCATACACTATTCTCAGAATGACTTGGTTGAGTACTCACCAGTCACAGAAAAGC
ATCTTACGGATGGCATGACAGTAAGAGAATTATGCAGTGCTGCCATAACCATGAGTGATAACACTGCGGC
CAACTTACTTCTGACAACGATCGGAGGACCGAAGGAGCTAACCGCTTTTTTGCACAACATGGGGGATCAT
GTAACTCGCCTTGATCGTTGGGAACCGGAGCTGAATGAAGCCATACCAAACGACGAGCGTGACACCACGA
TGCCTGTAGCAATGGCAACAACGTTGCGCAAACTATTAACTGGCGAACTACTTACTCTAGCTTCCCGGCA
ACAATTAATAGACTGGATGGAGGCGGATAAAGTTGCAGGACCACTTCTGCGCTCGGCCCTTCCGGCTGGC
TGGTTTATTGCTGATAAATCTGGAGCCGGTGAGCGTGGGTCTCGCGGTATCATTGCAGCACTGGGGCCAG
ATGGTAAGCCCTCCCGTATCGTAGTTATCTACACGACGGGGAGTCAGGCAACTATGGATGAACGAAATAG
ACAGATCGCTGAGATAGGTGCCTCACTGATTAAGCATTGGTAACTGTCAGACCAAGTTTACTCATATATA
CTTTAGATTGATTTAAAACTTCATTTTTAATTTAAAAGGATCTAGGTGAAGATCCTTTTTGATAATCTCA
TGACCAAAATCCCTTAACGTGAGTTTTCGTTCCACTGAGCGTCAGACCCCGTAGAAAAGATCAAAGGATC
TTCTTGAGATCCTTTTTTTCTGCGCGTAATCTGCTGCTTGCAAACAAAAAAACCACCGCTACCAGCGGTG
GTTTGTTTGCCGGATCAAGAGCTACCAACTCTTTTTCCGAAGGTAACTGGCTTCAGCAGAGCGCAGATAC
CAAATACTGTTCTTCTAGTGTAGCCGTAGTTAGGCCACCACTTCAAGAACTCTGTAGCACCGCCTACATA
CCTCGCTCTGCTAATCCTGTTACCAGTGGCTGCTGCCAGTGGCGATAAGTCGTGTCTTACCGGGTTGGAC
TCAAGACGATAGTTACCGGATAAGGCGCAGCGGTCGGGCTGAACGGGGGGTTCGTGCACACAGCCCAGCT
TGGAGCGAACGACCTACACCGAACTGAGATACCTACAGCGTGAGCTATGAGAAAGCGCCACGCTTCCCGA
AGGGAGAAAGGCGGACAGGTATCCGGTAAGCGGCAGGGTCGGAACAGGAGAGCGCACGAGGGAGCTTCCA
GGGGGAAACGCCTGGTATCTTTATAGTCCTGTCGGGTTTCGCCACCTCTGACTTGAGCGTCGATTTTTGT
GATGCTCGTCAGGGGGGCGGAGCCTATGGAAAAACGCCAGCAACGCGGCCTTTTTACGGTTCCTGGCCTT
TTGCTGGCCTTTTGCTCACATGT
Features (pLannotate 1.2.2; 16 found; start..end, strand, type, name):
     12..39      +  repeat_region  AAV2 ITR (fragment): inverted terminal repeat of adeno-associated virus serotype 2 inverted
     68..95      +  repeat_region  AAV2 ITR (fragment): inverted terminal repeat of adeno-associated virus serotype 2 inverted
   1150..1282    +  intron         chimeric intron: chimera between introns from human β-globin and immunoglobulin heavy chain genes
   1309..2661    +  CDS            GCaMP6f: improved fluorescent protein-based calcium sensor (Chen et al., 2013)
   2677..2702    +  misc_feature   MCS (fragment): pBluescript multiple cloning site
   2702..3290    +  misc_feature   WPRE: woodchuck hepatitis virus posttranscriptional regulatory element
   3353..3436    +  CDS            large T antigen (fragment): large T antigen from SV40 (simian virus 40)
   3459..3540    +  polyA_signal   SV40 poly(A) signal: SV40 polyadenylation signal
   3619..3759    +  repeat_region  AAV2 ITR: inverted terminal repeat of adeno-associated virus serotype 2 inverted
   3764..3815    -  misc_feature   bom (fragment): basis of mobility region from pBR322
   3834..4289    +  rep_origin     f1 ori (sequence partly withheld): f1 bacteriophage origin of replication; arrow indicates direction of (+) strand synthesis
   4290..4339    -  misc_feature   bom (fragment): basis of mobility region from pBR322
   4441..4476    -  CDS            rop (fragment): Rop protein, which maintains plasmids at low copy number; rop
   4571..4675    +  promoter       AmpR promoter: bla
   4676..5536    +  CDS            AmpR: β-lactamase; bla; confers resistance to ampicillin, carbenicillin, and related antibiotics
   5707..6295    +  rep_origin     ori: high-copy-number ColE1/pMB1/pBR322/pUC origin of replication
