[The description below was written by a language model from this plasmid's Addgene catalogue record and pLannotate feature annotations shown in this document.]
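Description:
pAAV_BiCHATe27_GCaMP6f is a 6,356 bp adeno-associated virus transfer plasmid built on the pAAV-S5E2-dTom-nlsdTom backbone, in which the original reporter has been replaced by the genetically encoded calcium indicator GCaMP6f. In bacteria it is maintained through a high-copy ColE1/pUC-type origin and selected with ampicillin via the bla gene and its own promoter. An f1 phage origin is also present, along with small remnants of pBR322 bom and rop sequences. The recommended host is a recombination-deficient stable strain, which is usual for plasmids carrying repeat-rich AAV inverted terminal repeats.

The expression cassette sits between AAV2 ITRs, which provide the signals for replication and packaging of the genome into AAV capsids. The left ITR is annotated only as short fragments, whereas the right one is detected in full. Between the left ITR and a chimeric β-globin/immunoglobulin intron lies roughly a kilobase of unannotated sequence. Judging by the plasmid name and the associated enhancer-AAV toolbox publication, this region presumably holds the BiCHATe27 enhancer and a promoter, but the feature table does not identify either element and the record does not state which cell population the enhancer targets. Downstream of the intron, the GCaMP6f coding sequence is followed by a WPRE, which boosts transcript stability and expression, and an SV40 polyadenylation signal. The construct is intended for producing recombinant AAV for enhancer-restricted calcium imaging of specific neuronal subtypes. The record notes that ready-made viral preparations exist in AAV1, AAV5 and PHP.eB serotypes.
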