Addgene plasmid #213833: pAAV_BiCHATe27_GCaMP6f
Depositing lab: Gordon Fishell. Publication: An enhancer-AAV toolbox to target and manipulate distinct interneuron subtypes. Furlanis E, Dai M, Leyva Garcia B, Tran T, Vergara J, Pereira A, Gorissen BL, Wills S, Vlachos A, Hairston A, Dwivedi D, Du S, McMahon J, Huang S, Morabito A, Vazquez A, Kim S, Lee AT, Chang EF, Razzaq T, Qazi A, Vargish G, Yuan X, Caccavano A, Hunt S, Chittajallu R, McLean N, Hewitt L, Paranzino E, Rice H, Cummins AC, Plotnikova A, Mohanty A, Tangen AC, Shin JH, Azadi R, Eldridge MAG, Alvarez VA, Averbeck BB, Alyahyay M, Vallejo TR, Soheib M, Vattino LG, MacGregor CP, Chatain CP, Banks E, Olah VJ, Naskar S, Hill S, Liebergall S, Badiani R, Hyde L, Hanley E, Xu Q, Allaway KC, Goldberg EM, Rowan MJM, Nowakowski TJ, Lee S, Favuzzi E, Kaeser PS, Sjulson L, Batista-Brito R, Takesian AE, Ibrahim LA, Iqbal A, Pelkey KA, McBain CJ, Dimidschstein J, Fishell G, Wang Y. Neuron. 2025 May 21;113(10):1525-1547.e15. doi: 10.1016/j.neuron.2025.05.002. PubMed 40403705.
Backbone
  Vector backbone: pAAV-S5E2-dTom-nlsdTom
  Total vector size (bp): 6356
  Vector type: AAV
Growth in bacteria
  Bacterial resistance: Ampicillin, 100 μg/mL
  Growth temperature: 37°C
  Growth strain: NEB Stable
  Copy number: High Copy
Gene/Insert
  Gene/Insert name: GCaMP6f
  Insert size (bp): 1350
Terms and licenses: Academic/Nonprofit Terms; Industry Terms: Not Available to Industry
Depositor comments: Please visit https://doi.org/10.1101/2024.07.17.603924 for bioRxiv preprint.
How to cite: pAAV_BiCHATe27_GCaMP6f was a gift from Gordon Fishell (Addgene plasmid # 213833 ; http://n2t.net/addgene:213833 ; RRID:Addgene_213833) For viral preps, please replace (Addgene plasmid # 213833) in the above sentence with: (Addgene viral prep # 213833-AAV1), (Addgene viral prep # 213833-AAV5), or (Addgene viral prep # 213833-PHPeB)
